Addgene plasmid #46694: pcDNA3.2 mir-1-1 reporter mir30-7
Depositing lab: David Bartel. Depositing organization: Whitehead Institute for Biomedical Research. Publication: Beyond Secondary Structure: Primary-Sequence Determinants License Pri-miRNA Hairpins for Processing. Auyeung VC, Ulitsky I, McGeary SE, Bartel DP. Cell. 2013 Feb 14;152(4):844-58. doi: 10.1016/j.cell.2013.01.031. PubMed 23415231.
Backbone
  Vector backbone: pcDNA3.2 V5-DEST mir-1-1 reporter
  Backbone manufacturer: Bartel lab (Addgene plasmid# 46646)
  Backbone size w/o insert (bp): 8038
  Vector type: Mammalian Expression, RNAi
  Selectable markers: Neomycin (select with G418)
Growth in bacteria
  Bacterial resistance: Ampicillin, 100 μg/mL
  Growth temperature: 37°C
  Growth strain: DH5alpha
  Copy number: High Copy
Gene/Insert
  Gene/Insert name: mir30-7 (alt name: mir30-7 pri-mRNA)
  Species: H. sapiens (human), Synthetic
  Mutation: see sequence and publication
  Entrez Gene: MIR30A (a.k.a. MIRN30A, mir-30a)
  Promoter: CMV
  Tag / fusion protein: hsa-mir-1-1 (C terminal on insert); V5 (C terminal on backbone)
  Cloning method: Gateway Cloning
  Sequencing primers: 5′ CMV-F; 3′ TK-pA-R
Terms and licenses: Academic/Nonprofit Terms; Industry Terms: Not Available to Industry
How to cite: pcDNA3.2 mir-1-1 reporter mir30-7 was a gift from David Bartel (Addgene plasmid # 46694 ; http://n2t.net/addgene:46694 ; RRID:Addgene_46694)
