[The description below was written by a language model from this plasmid's Addgene catalogue record and pLannotate feature annotations shown in this document.]
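Description:
pcDNA3.2 mir-1-1 reporter mir30-7 is a mammalian expression plasmid used to assay pri-miRNA processing. It was made by Gateway recombination into a pcDNA3.2/V5-DEST derivative that already carries a human mir-1-1 hairpin. In E. coli it replicates from a high-copy ColE1/pUC-type origin under ampicillin selection (AmpR with its own promoter), and an f1 origin is also present. An SV40 early promoter driving neo, followed by an SV40 poly(A) signal, allows G418 selection in mammalian cells.

The CMV immediate-early enhancer and promoter drive a single transcript, with a T7 promoter also lying upstream of the insert. Between the attB1 and attB2 sites sits the mir30-7 insert, a synthetic variant of the human miR-30a primary transcript. It consists of the mir-30 precursor hairpin flanked by short stretches of upstream and downstream miR-30a sequence. The record does not spell out the specific mutations and instead refers to the sequence and publication. Just downstream of attB2, on the same transcript, lies the mir-1 precursor hairpin, followed by the backbone V5 tag sequence and the HSV TK polyadenylation signal. The V5 element is a remnant of the destination vector, since the payload is non-coding RNA. Placing the test hairpin and mir-1-1 in one transcript presumably lets mir-1 serve as an internal reference for how efficiently the mir-30 variant is processed. This fits the associated work on primary-sequence determinants of pri-miRNA hairpin processing.

The depositor's full sequence is 5,992 nt, shorter than the listed 8,038 bp backbone. This is expected, because Gateway recombination replaces the destination cassette with the small insert.
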