Features (pLannotate 1.2.2; 26 found; start..end, strand, type, name):
     36..80      -  misc_feature   bom (fragment): basis of mobility region from pBR322
    235..614     +  enhancer       CMV enhancer: human cytomegalovirus immediate early enhancer
    615..818     +  promoter       CMV promoter: human cytomegalovirus (CMV) immediate early promoter
    814..847     +  LTR            5' LTR (truncated) (fragment): truncated 5' long terminal repeat (LTR) from HIV-1
    863..881     +  promoter       T7 promoter: promoter for bacteriophage T7 RNA polymerase
    911..935     +  protein_bind   attB1: mutant version of attB; recombination site for the Gateway® BP reaction BP Clonase™
    936..975     +  ncRNA          5' miR-30a (fragment): sequence upstream of the 71-nt precursor of the human miR-30a microRNA (Zeng et al., 2002) miRNA
    988..1048    +  ncRNA          mir-30: Accession: RF00131 - mir-30 microRNA precursor
   1055..1105    +  ncRNA          3' miR-30a (fragment): sequence downstream of the 71-nt precursor of the human miR-30a microRNA (Zeng et al., 2002) miRNA
   1108..1128    -  protein_bind   attB2: mutant version of attB; core recombination site for the Gateway® BP reaction BP Clonase™
   1207..1283    +  ncRNA          mir-1: Accession: RF00103 - mir-1 microRNA precursor family
   1482..1523    +  CDS            V5 tag: epitope tag from simian virus 5
   1607..1655    +  polyA_signal   HSV TK poly(A) signal: herpes simplex virus thymidine kinase polyadenylation signal (Cole and Stacy, 1985)
   1746..1762    -  polyA_signal   bGH poly(A) signal (fragment): bovine growth hormone polyadenylation signal
   1857..2285    +  rep_origin     f1 ori (sequence partly withheld): f1 bacteriophage origin of replication; arrow indicates direction of (+) strand synthesis
   2299..2628    +  promoter       SV40 promoter: SV40 enhancer and early promoter
   2695..3486    +  CDS            neo: KKA2_KLEPN - Also known as kan, nptII. Experimental evidence at protein level: Swiss-Prot protein existence level 1. Resistance to kanamycin, neomycin, paromomycin, ribostamycin, butirosin and gentamicin B. From Klebsiella pneumoniae.
   3512..3670    +  CDS            ble (fragment): BLE_KLEPN - Experimental evidence at protein level: Swiss-Prot protein existence level 1. Binding protein with a strong affinity to the bleomycin family of antibiotics. Binds to CL990; an antimitotic-antibiotic compound. From Klebsiella pneumoniae.
   3665..3786    +  polyA_signal   SV40 poly(A) signal: SV40 polyadenylation signal
   3859..3875    -  protein_bind   lac operator: The lac repressor binds to the lac operator to inhibit transcription in E. coli. This inhibition can be relieved by adding lactose or isopropyl-β-D-thiogalactopyranoside (IPTG). lac repressor encoded by lacI
   3883..3913    -  promoter       lac promoter: promoter for the E. coli lac operon
   3928..3949    -  protein_bind   CAP binding site: CAP binding activates transcription in the presence of cAMP. E. coli catabolite activator protein
   3962..4054    -  CDS            lacI (fragment): lac repressor; lacI; The lac repressor binds to the lac operator to inhibit transcription in E. coli. This inhibition can be relieved by adding lactose or isopropyl-β-D-thiogalactopyranoside (IPTG).
   4237..4825    -  rep_origin     ori: high-copy-number ColE1/pMB1/pBR322/pUC origin of replication
   4996..5856    -  CDS            AmpR: β-lactamase; bla; confers resistance to ampicillin, carbenicillin, and related antibiotics
   5857..5961    -  promoter       AmpR promoter: bla
>Addgene plasmid #46694 | pcDNA3.2 mir-1-1 reporter mir30-7 | depositor full sequence | sequence record 117401 | pcDNA3.2 mir-1-1 reporter mir30-7 sequence 5992 bps
GACGGATCGGGAGATCTCCCGATCCCCTATGGTCGACTCTCAGTACAATCTGCTCTGATGCCGCATAGTT
AAGCCAGTATCTGCTCCCTGCTTGTGTGTTGGAGGTCGCTGAGTAGTGCGCGAGCAAAATTTAAGCTACA
ACAAGGCAAGGCTTGACCGACAATTGCATGAAGAATCTGCTTAGGGTTAGGCGTTTTGCGCTGCTTCGCG
ATGTACGGGCCAGATATACGCGTTGACATTGATTATTGACTAGTTATTAATAGTAATCAATTACGGGGTC
ATTAGTTCATAGCCCATATATGGAGTTCCGCGTTACATAACTTACGGTAAATGGCCCGCCTGGCTGACCG
CCCAACGACCCCCGCCCATTGACGTCAATAATGACGTATGTTCCCATAGTAACGCCAATAGGGACTTTCC
ATTGACGTCAATGGGTGGACTATTTACGGTAAACTGCCCACTTGGCAGTACATCAAGTGTATCATATGCC
AAGTACGCCCCCTATTGACGTCAATGACGGTAAATGGCCCGCCTGGCATTATGCCCAGTACATGACCTTA
TGGGACTTTCCTACTTGGCAGTACATCTACGTATTAGTCATCGCTATTACCATGGTGATGCGGTTTTGGC
AGTACATCAATGGGCGTGGATAGCGGTTTGACTCACGGGGATTTCCAAGTCTCCACCCCATTGACGTCAA
TGGGAGTTTGTTTTGGCACCAAAATCAACGGGACTTTCCAAAATGTCGTAACAACTCCGCCCCATTGACG
CAAATGGGCGGTAGGCGTGTACGGTGGGAGGTCTATATAAGCAGAGCTCTCTGGCTAACTAGAGAACCCA
CTGCTTACTGGCTTATCGAAATTAATACGACTCACTATAGGGAGACCCAAGCTGGCTAGTTAAGCTATCA
ACAAGTTTGTACAAAAAAGCAGGCTGGTTAACCCAACAGAAGGCTAAAGAAGGTATATTGCTGTTCCGCG
TGAGCGACTGTAAACATCCTCGACTGGAAGCTGTGAAGCCACAGATGGGCTTTCAGTCGGATGTTTGCAG
CTGCCTACTGCCTCGGACTTCAAGGGGCTACTTTAGGAGCAATTATCTTGTTTACCCCAGCTTTCTTGTA
CAAAGTGGTTGATCTAGAGGGCCCGCAGTGGGGTCAGCTTCTACCGGGGCGGCGTCCCGGGGTCTTGGAA
CTGCATGCAGACTGCCTGCTTGGGAAACATACTTCTTTATATGCCCATATGGACCTGCTAAGCTATGGAA
TGTAAAGAAGTATGTATCTCAGGCCGGGACCTCTCTCGCCGCACTGAGGGGCACTCCACACCACGGGGGC
CGCCGCGGCCGACAGCCAGCCAGGCGGCTGTGGTGGGGGTGAGGCTGGGGCGGCAGGCTGCCTGGGCGTT
GGTGGACGGTCGTGTCCCCGCCAGCATTGTTCTGTCACTTTGCCTGTGTCAGCAGGTGGAAGTGCTCACC
AGACATTCGAAGGTAAGCCTATCCCTAACCCTCTCCTCGGTCTCGATTCTACGCGTACCGGTTAGTAATG
AGTTTAAACGGGGGAGGCTAACTGAAACACGGAAGGAGACAATACCGGAAGGAACCCGCGCTATGACGGC
AATAAAAAGACAGAATAAAACGCACGGGTGTTGGGTCGTTTGTTCATAAACGCGGGGTTCGGTCCCAGGG
CTGGCACTCTGTCGATACCCCACCGAGACCCCATTGGGGCCAATACGCCCGCGTTTCTTCCTTTTCCCCA
CCCCACCCCCCAAGTTCGGGTGAAGGCCCAGGGCTCGCAGCCAACGTCGGGGCGGCAGGCCCTGCCATAG
CAGATCTGCGCAGCTGGGGCTCTAGGGGGTATCCCC
[124 nt withheld, positions 1857-1980]
C
[32 nt withheld, positions 1982-2013]
CA
[57 nt withheld, positions 2016-2072]
A
[49 nt withheld, positions 2074-2122]
CCTTTGACGTTGGAGTCCACGTTCTTT
[37 nt withheld, positions 2150-2186]
ACCCTATCTCGGTCTATTCTTTTGATTTATAAGGGATTTTGGGGATTTCGGCCTATTGGTTAAAAAATGA
GCTGATTTAACAAAAATTTAACGCGAATTAATTCTGTGGAATGTGTGTCAGTTAGGGTGTGGAAAGTCCC
CAGGCTCCCCAGCAGGCAGAAGTATGCAAAGCATGCATCTCAATTAGTCAGCAACCAGGTGTGGAAAGTC
CCCAGGCTCCCCAGCAGGCAGAAGTATGCAAAGCATGCATCTCAATTAGTCAGCAACCATAGTCCCGCCC
CTAACTCCGCCCATCCCGCCCCTAACTCCGCCCAGTTCCGCCCATTCTCCGCCCCATGGCTGACTAATTT
TTTTTATTTATGCAGAGGCCGAGGCCGCCTCTGCCTCTGAGCTATTCCAGAAGTAGTGAGGAGGCTTTTT
TGGAGGCCTAGGCTTTTGCAAAAAGCTCCCGGGAGCTTGTATATCCATTTTCGGATCTGATCAAGAGACA
GGATGAGGATCGTTTCGCATGATTGAACAAGATGGATTGCACGCAGGTTCTCCGGCCGCTTGGGTGGAGA
GGCTATTCGGCTATGACTGGGCACAACAGACAATCGGCTGCTCTGATGCCGCCGTGTTCCGGCTGTCAGC
GCAGGGGCGCCCGGTTCTTTTTGTCAAGACCGACCTGTCCGGTGCCCTGAATGAACTGCAGGACGAGGCA
GCGCGGCTATCGTGGCTGGCCACGACGGGCGTTCCTTGCGCAGCTGTGCTCGACGTTGTCACTGAAGCGG
GAAGGGACTGGCTGCTATTGGGCGAAGTGCCGGGGCAGGATCTCCTGTCATCTCACCTTGCTCCTGCCGA
GAAAGTATCCATCATGGCTGATGCAATGCGGCGGCTGCATACGCTTGATCCGGCTACCTGCCCATTCGAC
CACCAAGCGAAACATCGCATCGAGCGAGCACGTACTCGGATGGAAGCCGGTCTTGTCGATCAGGATGATC
TGGACGAAGAGCATCAGGGGCTCGCGCCAGCCGAACTGTTCGCCAGGCTCAAGGCGCGCATGCCCGACGG
CGAGGATCTCGTCGTGACCCATGGCGATGCCTGCTTGCCGAATATCATGGTGGAAAATGGCCGCTTTTCT
GGATTCATCGACTGTGGCCGGCTGGGTGTGGCGGACCGCTATCAGGACATAGCGTTGGCTACCCGTGATA
TTGCTGAAGAGCTTGGCGGCGAATGGGCTGACCGCTTCCTCGTGCTTTACGGTATCGCCGCTCCCGATTC
GCAGCGCATCGCCTTCTATCGCCTTCTTGACGAGTTCTTCTGAGCGGGACTCTGGGGTTCGCGAAATGAC
CGACCAAGCGACGCCCAACCTGCCATCACGAGATTTCGATTCCACCGCCGCCTTCTATGAAAGGTTGGGC
TTCGGAATCGTTTTCCGGGACGCCGGCTGGATGATCCTCCAGCGCGGGGATCTCATGCTGGAGTTCTTCG
CCCACCCCAACTTGTTTATTGCAGCTTATAATGGTTACAAATAAAGCAATAGCATCACAAATTTCACAAA
TAAAGCATTTTTTTCACTGCATTCTAGTTGTGGTTTGTCCAAACTCATCAATGTATCTTATCATGTCTGT
ATACCGTCGACCTCTAGCTAGAGCTTGGCGTAATCATGGTCATAGCTGTTTCCTGTGTGAAATTGTTATC
CGCTCACAATTCCACACAACATACGAGCCGGAAGCATAAAGTGTAAAGCCTGGGGTGCCTAATGAGTGAG
CTAACTCACATTAATTGCGTTGCGCTCACTGCCCGCTTTCCAGTCGGGAAACCTGTCGTGCCAGCTGCAT
TAATGAATCGGCCAACGCGCGGGGAGAGGCGGTTTGCGTATTGGGCGCTCTTCCGCTTCCTCGCTCACTG
ACTCGCTGCGCTCGGTCGTTCGGCTGCGGCGAGCGGTATCAGCTCACTCAAAGGCGGTAATACGGTTATC
CACAGAATCAGGGGATAACGCAGGAAAGAACATGTGAGCAAAAGGCCAGCAAAAGGCCAGGAACCGTAAA
AAGGCCGCGTTGCTGGCGTTTTTCCATAGGCTCCGCCCCCCTGACGAGCATCACAAAAATCGACGCTCAA
GTCAGAGGTGGCGAAACCCGACAGGACTATAAAGATACCAGGCGTTTCCCCCTGGAAGCTCCCTCGTGCG
CTCTCCTGTTCCGACCCTGCCGCTTACCGGATACCTGTCCGCCTTTCTCCCTTCGGGAAGCGTGGCGCTT
TCTCAATGCTCACGCTGTAGGTATCTCAGTTCGGTGTAGGTCGTTCGCTCCAAGCTGGGCTGTGTGCACG
AACCCCCCGTTCAGCCCGACCGCTGCGCCTTATCCGGTAACTATCGTCTTGAGTCCAACCCGGTAAGACA
CGACTTATCGCCACTGGCAGCAGCCACTGGTAACAGGATTAGCAGAGCGAGGTATGTAGGCGGTGCTACA
GAGTTCTTGAAGTGGTGGCCTAACTACGGCTACACTAGAAGGACAGTATTTGGTATCTGCGCTCTGCTGA
AGCCAGTTACCTTCGGAAAAAGAGTTGGTAGCTCTTGATCCGGCAAACAAACCACCGCTGGTAGCGGTGG
TTTTTTTGTTTGCAAGCAGCAGATTACGCGCAGAAAAAAAGGATCTCAAGAAGATCCTTTGATCTTTTCT
ACGGGGTCTGACGCTCAGTGGAACGAAAACTCACGTTAAGGGATTTTGGTCATGAGATTATCAAAAAGGA
TCTTCACCTAGATCCTTTTAAATTAAAAATGAAGTTTTAAATCAATCTAAAGTATATATGAGTAAACTTG
GTCTGACAGTTACCAATGCTTAATCAGTGAGGCACCTATCTCAGCGATCTGTCTATTTCGTTCATCCATA
GTTGCCTGACTCCCCGTCGTGTAGATAACTACGATACGGGAGGGCTTACCATCTGGCCCCAGTGCTGCAA
TGATACCGCGAGACCCACGCTCACCGGCTCCAGATTTATCAGCAATAAACCAGCCAGCCGGAAGGGCCGA
GCGCAGAAGTGGTCCTGCAACTTTATCCGCCTCCATCCAGTCTATTAATTGTTGCCGGGAAGCTAGAGTA
AGTAGTTCGCCAGTTAATAGTTTGCGCAACGTTGTTGCCATTGCTACAGGCATCGTGGTGTCACGCTCGT
CGTTTGGTATGGCTTCATTCAGCTCCGGTTCCCAACGATCAAGGCGAGTTACATGATCCCCCATGTTGTG
CAAAAAAGCGGTTAGCTCCTTCGGTCCTCCGATCGTTGTCAGAAGTAAGTTGGCCGCAGTGTTATCACTC
ATGGTTATGGCAGCACTGCATAATTCTCTTACTGTCATGCCATCCGTAAGATGCTTTTCTGTGACTGGTG
AGTACTCAACCAAGTCATTCTGAGAATAGTGTATGCGGCGACCGAGTTGCTCTTGCCCGGCGTCAATACG
GGATAATACCGCGCCACATAGCAGAACTTTAAAAGTGCTCATCATTGGAAAACGTTCTTCGGGGCGAAAA
CTCTCAAGGATCTTACCGCTGTTGAGATCCAGTTCGATGTAACCCACTCGTGCACCCAACTGATCTTCAG
CATCTTTTACTTTCACCAGCGTTTCTGGGTGAGCAAAAACAGGAAGGCAAAATGCCGCAAAAAAGGGAAT
AAGGGCGACACGGAAATGTTGAATACTCATACTCTTCCTTTTTCAATATTATTGAAGCATTTATCAGGGT
TATTGTCTCATGAGCGGATACATATTTGAATGTATTTAGAAAAATAAACAAATAGGGGTTCCGCGCACAT
TTCCCCGAAAAGTGCCACCTGACGTC
