>Addgene plasmid #46694 | pcDNA3.2 mir-1-1 reporter mir30-7 | addgene partial sequence | sequence record 73867 | CMV-F 5'-CGCAAATGGGCGGTAGGCGTG-3'
GGCTTATCGAAATTAATACGACTCACTATAGGGAGACCCAAGCTGGCTAGTTAAGCTATCAACAAGTTTG
TACAAAAAAGCAGGCTGGTTAACCCAACAGAAGGCTAAAGAAGGTATATTGCTGTTCCGCGTGAGCGACT
GTAAACATCCTCGACTGGAAGCTGTGAAGCCACAGATGGGCTTTCAGTCGGATGTTTGCAGCTGCCTACT
GCCTCGGACTTCAAGGGGCTACTTTAGGAGCAATTATCTTGTTTACCCCAGCTTTCTTGTACAAAGTGGT
TGATCTAGAGGGCCCGCAGTGGGGTCAGCTTCTACCGGGGCGGCGTCCCGGGGTCTTGGAACTGCATGCA
GACTGCCTGCTTGGGAAACATACTTCTTTATATGCCCATATGGACCTGCTAAGCTATGGAATGTAAAGAA
GTATGTATCTCAGGCCGGGACCTCTCTCGCCGCACTGAGGGGCACTCCACACCACGGGGGCCGCCGCGGC
CGACAGCCAGCCAGGCGGCTGTGGTGGGGGTGAGGCTGGGGCGGCAGGCTGCCTGGGCGTTGGTGGACGG
TCGTGTCCCCGCCAGCATTGTTCTGTCACTTTGCCTGTGTCAGCAGGTGGAAGTGCTCACCAGACATTCG
AAGGTAAGCCTATCCCTAACCCTCTCCTCGGTCTCGATTCTACGCGTACCGGTTAGTAATGAGTTTAAAC
GGGGGAGGCTAACTGAAACACGGAAGGAGACAATACCGGAAGGAACCCGCGCTATGACGGCAATAAAAAG
ACAGAATAAAACGCACGGGTGTTGGGTCGTTTGTTCATAAACGCGGGGTTCGGTCCCAGGGCTGGCACTC
TGTCGATACCCCACCGAGACCCCATTGGGGCCAATACGCCCGCGTTTCTTCCTTTTCCCCACCCCACCCC
CCAAGTTCGGGTGAAGGCCCAGG
